Addgene plasmid #224290: pcDNA3.1(+) Rheb(R15C)
Purpose: Cell transfection and expression of Rheb (R15C)
Depositing lab: Kevan Shokat. Depositing organization: University of California, San Francisco (UCSF). Publication: Targeting Ras-, Rho-, and Rab-family GTPases via a conserved cryptic pocket. Morstein J, Bowcut V, Fernando M, Yang Y, Zhu L, Jenkins ML, Evans JT, Guiley KZ, Peacock DM, Krahnke S, Lin Z, Taran KA, Huang BJ, Stephen AG, Burke JE, Lightstone FC, Shokat KM. Cell. 2024 Sep 6:S0092-8674(24)00908-5. doi: 10.1016/j.cell.2024.08.017. PubMed 39255801.
Backbone
  Vector backbone: pcDNA3.1(+)
  Vector type: Mammalian Expression
Growth in bacteria
  Bacterial resistance: Ampicillin, 100 μg/mL
  Growth temperature: 37°C
  Growth strain: DH5alpha
  Copy number: Unknown
Gene/Insert
  Gene/Insert name: Rheb
  Species: H. sapiens (human)
  Mutation: R15C
  Entrez Gene: RHEB (a.k.a. RHEB2)
  Cloning method: Gene Synthesis
Terms and licenses: Academic/Nonprofit Terms; Industry Terms: Not Available to Industry
How to cite: pcDNA3.1(+) Rheb(R15C) was a gift from Kevan Shokat (Addgene plasmid # 224290 ; http://n2t.net/addgene:224290 ; RRID:Addgene_224290)
