[The description below was written by a language model from this plasmid's Addgene catalogue record and pLannotate feature annotations shown in this document.]
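Description:
pcDNA3.1(+) Rheb(R15C) is a mammalian expression plasmid of about 5.9 kb, built on the pcDNA3.1(+) backbone and intended for transfection and expression of a mutant form of human RHEB. In bacteria it is maintained through a high-copy ColE1/pUC-type origin and selected with ampicillin via the β-lactamase gene and its native promoter. An f1 phage origin is also present. The short annotated fragments of bom, lacI, the lac promoter/operator region, ble and an HIV-1 LTR are backbone remnants or partial annotation matches, not functional modules of the design.

The payload is a gene-synthesized human RHEB coding sequence carrying the R15C substitution. It sits downstream of the human cytomegalovirus immediate early enhancer and promoter and is followed by the bovine growth hormone polyadenylation signal, giving strong constitutive expression in mammalian cells. A T7 promoter lies between the CMV promoter and the insert and can support in vitro transcription or serve as a sequencing primer site. No epitope tag or reporter is annotated on the open reading frame. A second cassette, made up of the SV40 enhancer/early promoter, the neomycin phosphotransferase gene and the SV40 poly(A) signal, allows G418 selection of stably transfected cells.

RHEB is a small GTPase with low intrinsic GTPase activity that activates mTORC1 kinase signalling, promoting phosphorylation of S6K1 and EIF4EBP1. The associated publication concerns targeting Ras-, Rho- and Rab-family GTPases through a conserved cryptic pocket, so the engineered cysteine was presumably made for that work. The record itself gives the purpose only as cellular expression of Rheb(R15C).
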