Features (pLannotate 1.2.2; 20 found; start..end, strand, type, name):
     28..80      -  misc_feature   bom (fragment): basis of mobility region from pBR322
    235..614     +  enhancer       CMV enhancer: human cytomegalovirus immediate early enhancer
    615..818     +  promoter       CMV promoter: human cytomegalovirus (CMV) immediate early promoter
    814..847     +  LTR            5' LTR (truncated) (fragment): truncated 5' long terminal repeat (LTR) from HIV-1
    863..881     +  promoter       T7 promoter: promoter for bacteriophage T7 RNA polymerase
    923..1474    +  CDS            RHEB: RHEB_HUMAN - Also known as RHEB2. Experimental evidence at protein level: Swiss-Prot protein existence level 1. Activates the protein kinase activity of mTORC1, and thereby plays a role in the regulation of apoptosis. Stimulates the phosphorylation of S6K1 and EIF4EBP1 through activation of mTORC1 signaling. Has low intrinsic GTPase activity. From Homo sapiens (Human).
   1497..1721    +  polyA_signal   bGH poly(A) signal: bovine growth hormone polyadenylation signal
   1725..1746    +  promoter       SV40 promoter (fragment): SV40 enhancer and early promoter
   1767..2195    +  rep_origin     f1 ori (sequence partly withheld): f1 bacteriophage origin of replication; arrow indicates direction of (+) strand synthesis
   2209..2538    +  promoter       SV40 promoter: SV40 enhancer and early promoter
   2605..3396    +  CDS            neo: KKA2_KLEPN - Also known as kan, nptII. Experimental evidence at protein level: Swiss-Prot protein existence level 1. Resistance to kanamycin, neomycin, paromomycin, ribostamycin, butirosin and gentamicin B. From Klebsiella pneumoniae.
   3420..3578    +  CDS            ble (fragment): BLE_KLEPN - Experimental evidence at protein level: Swiss-Prot protein existence level 1. Binding protein with a strong affinity to the bleomycin family of antibiotics. Binds to CL990; an antimitotic-antibiotic compound. From Klebsiella pneumoniae.
   3573..3694    +  polyA_signal   SV40 poly(A) signal: SV40 polyadenylation signal
   3767..3783    -  protein_bind   lac operator: The lac repressor binds to the lac operator to inhibit transcription in E. coli. This inhibition can be relieved by adding lactose or isopropyl-β-D-thiogalactopyranoside (IPTG). lac repressor encoded by lacI
   3791..3821    -  promoter       lac promoter: promoter for the E. coli lac operon
   3836..3857    -  protein_bind   CAP binding site: CAP binding activates transcription in the presence of cAMP. E. coli catabolite activator protein
   3870..3962    -  CDS            lacI (fragment): lac repressor; lacI; The lac repressor binds to the lac operator to inhibit transcription in E. coli. This inhibition can be relieved by adding lactose or isopropyl-β-D-thiogalactopyranoside (IPTG).
   4145..4733    -  rep_origin     ori: high-copy-number ColE1/pMB1/pBR322/pUC origin of replication
   4904..5764    -  CDS            AmpR: β-lactamase; bla; confers resistance to ampicillin, carbenicillin, and related antibiotics
   5765..5869    -  promoter       AmpR promoter: bla
>Addgene plasmid #224290 | pcDNA3.1(+) Rheb(R15C) | addgene full sequence | sequence record 445669 | Addgene NGS Result
GACGGATCGGGAGATCTCCCGATCCCCTATGGTGCACTCTCAGTACAATCTGCTCTGATGCCGCATAGTT
AAGCCAGTATCTGCTCCCTGCTTGTGTGTTGGAGGTCGCTGAGTAGTGCGCGAGCAAAATTTAAGCTACA
ACAAGGCAAGGCTTGACCGACAATTGCATGAAGAATCTGCTTAGGGTTAGGCGTTTTGCGCTGCTTCGCG
ATGTACGGGCCAGATATACGCGTTGACATTGATTATTGACTAGTTATTAATAGTAATCAATTACGGGGTC
ATTAGTTCATAGCCCATATATGGAGTTCCGCGTTACATAACTTACGGTAAATGGCCCGCCTGGCTGACCG
CCCAACGACCCCCGCCCATTGACGTCAATAATGACGTATGTTCCCATAGTAACGCCAATAGGGACTTTCC
ATTGACGTCAATGGGTGGAGTATTTACGGTAAACTGCCCACTTGGCAGTACATCAAGTGTATCATATGCC
AAGTACGCCCCCTATTGACGTCAATGACGGTAAATGGCCCGCCTGGCATTATGCCCAGTACATGACCTTA
TGGGACTTTCCTACTTGGCAGTACATCTACGTATTAGTCATCGCTATTACCATGGTGATGCGGTTTTGGC
AGTACATCAATGGGCGTGGATAGCGGTTTGACTCACGGGGATTTCCAAGTCTCCACCCCATTGACGTCAA
TGGGAGTTTGTTTTGGCACCAAAATCAACGGGACTTTCCAAAATGTCGTAACAACTCCGCCCCATTGACG
CAAATGGGCGGTAGGCGTGTACGGTGGGAGGTCTATATAAGCAGAGCTCTCTGGCTAACTAGAGAACCCA
CTGCTTACTGGCTTATCGAAATTAATACGACTCACTATAGGGAGACCCAAGCTGGCTAGCGTTTAAACTT
AAGCTTGCCACCATGCCGCAGTCCAAGTCCCGGAAGATCGCGATCCTGGGCTACTGCTCTGTGGGGAAAT
CCTCATTGACGATTCAATTTGTTGAAGGCCAATTTGTGGACTCCTACGATCCAACCATAGAAAACACTTT
TACAAAGTTGATCACAGTAAATGGACAAGAATATCATCTTCAACTTGTAGACACAGCCGGGCAAGATGAA
TATTCTATCTTTCCTCAGACATACTCCATAGATATTAATGGCTATATTCTTGTGTATTCTGTTACATCAA
TCAAAAGTTTTGAAGTGATTAAAGTTATCCATGGCAAATTGTTGGATATGGTGGGGAAAGTACAAATACC
TATTATGTTGGTTGGGAATAAGAAAGACCTGCATATGGAAAGGGTGATCAGTTATGAAGAAGGGAAAGCT
TTGGCAGAATCTTGGAATGCAGCTTTTTTGGAATCTTCTGCTAAAGAAAATCAGACTGCTGTGGATGTTT
TTCGAAGGATAATTTTGGAGGCAGAAAAAATGGACGGGGCAGCTTCACAAGGCAAGTCTTCATGCTCGGT
GATGTGAACCCGCTGATCAGCCTCGACTGTGCCTTCTAGTTGCCAGCCATCTGTTGTTTGCCCCTCCCCC
GTGCCTTCCTTGACCCTGGAAGGTGCCACTCCCACTGTCCTTTCCTAATAAAATGAGGAAATTGCATCGC
ATTGTCTGAGTAGGTGTCATTCTATTCTGGGGGGTGGGGTGGGGCAGGACAGCAAGGGGGAGGATTGGGA
AGACAATAGCAGGCATGCTGGGGATGCGGTGGGCTCTATGGCTTCTGAGGCGGAAAGAACCAGCTGGGGC
TCTAGGGGGTATCCCC
[124 nt withheld, positions 1767-1890]
C
[91 nt withheld, positions 1892-1982]
A
[49 nt withheld, positions 1984-2032]
CCTTTGACGTTGGAGTCCACGTTCTTT
[37 nt withheld, positions 2060-2096]
ACCCTATCTCGGTCTATTCTTTTGATTTATAAGGGATTTTGCCGATTTCGGCCTATTGGTTAAAAAATGA
GCTGATTTAACAAAAATTTAACGCGAATTAATTCTGTGGAATGTGTGTCAGTTAGGGTGTGGAAAGTCCC
CAGGCTCCCCAGCAGGCAGAAGTATGCAAAGCATGCATCTCAATTAGTCAGCAACCAGGTGTGGAAAGTC
CCCAGGCTCCCCAGCAGGCAGAAGTATGCAAAGCATGCATCTCAATTAGTCAGCAACCATAGTCCCGCCC
CTAACTCCGCCCATCCCGCCCCTAACTCCGCCCAGTTCCGCCCATTCTCCGCCCCATGGCTGACTAATTT
TTTTTATTTATGCAGAGGCCGAGGCCGCCTCTGCCTCTGAGCTATTCCAGAAGTAGTGAGGAGGCTTTTT
TGGAGGCCTAGGCTTTTGCAAAAAGCTCCCGGGAGCTTGTATATCCATTTTCGGATCTGATCAAGAGACA
GGATGAGGATCGTTTCGCATGATTGAACAAGATGGATTGCACGCAGGTTCTCCGGCCGCTTGGGTGGAGA
GGCTATTCGGCTATGACTGGGCACAACAGACAATCGGCTGCTCTGATGCCGCCGTGTTCCGGCTGTCAGC
GCAGGGGCGCCCGGTTCTTTTTGTCAAGACCGACCTGTCCGGTGCCCTGAATGAACTGCAGGACGAGGCA
GCGCGGCTATCGTGGCTGGCCACGACGGGCGTTCCTTGCGCAGCTGTGCTCGACGTTGTCACTGAAGCGG
GAAGGGACTGGCTGCTATTGGGCGAAGTGCCGGGGCAGGATCTCCTGTCATCTCACCTTGCTCCTGCCGA
GAAAGTATCCATCATGGCTGATGCAATGCGGCGGCTGCATACGCTTGATCCGGCTACCTGCCCATTCGAC
CACCAAGCGAAACATCGCATCGAGCGAGCACGTACTCGGATGGAAGCCGGTCTTGTCGATCAGGATGATC
TGGACGAAGAGCATCAGGGGCTCGCGCCAGCCGAACTGTTCGCCAGGCTCAAGGCGCGCATGCCCGACGG
CGAGGATCTCGTCGTGACCCATGGCGATGCCTGCTTGCCGAATATCATGGTGGAAAATGGCCGCTTTTCT
GGATTCATCGACTGTGGCCGGCTGGGTGTGGCGGACCGCTATCAGGACATAGCGTTGGCTACCCGTGATA
TTGCTGAAGAGCTTGGCGGCGAATGGGCTGACCGCTTCCTCGTGCTTTACGGTATCGCCGCTCCCGATTC
GCAGCGCATCGCCTTCTATCGCCTTCTTGACGAGTTCTTCTGAGCGGGACTCTGGGGTTCGAAATGACCG
ACCAAGCGACGCCCAACCTGCCATCACGAGATTTCGATTCCACCGCCGCCTTCTATGAAAGGTTGGGCTT
CGGAATCGTTTTCCGGGACGCCGGCTGGATGATCCTCCAGCGCGGGGATCTCATGCTGGAGTTCTTCGCC
CACCCCAACTTGTTTATTGCAGCTTATAATGGTTACAAATAAAGCAATAGCATCACAAATTTCACAAATA
AAGCATTTTTTTCACTGCATTCTAGTTGTGGTTTGTCCAAACTCATCAATGTATCTTATCATGTCTGTAT
ACCGTCGACCTCTAGCTAGAGCTTGGCGTAATCATGGTCATAGCTGTTTCCTGTGTGAAATTGTTATCCG
CTCACAATTCCACACAACATACGAGCCGGAAGCATAAAGTGTAAAGCCTGGGGTGCCTAATGAGTGAGCT
AACTCACATTAATTGCGTTGCGCTCACTGCCCGCTTTCCAGTCGGGAAACCTGTCGTGCCAGCTGCATTA
ATGAATCGGCCAACGCGCGGGGAGAGGCGGTTTGCGTATTGGGCGCTCTTCCGCTTCCTCGCTCACTGAC
TCGCTGCGCTCGGTCGTTCGGCTGCGGCGAGCGGTATCAGCTCACTCAAAGGCGGTAATACGGTTATCCA
CAGAATCAGGGGATAACGCAGGAAAGAACATGTGAGCAAAAGGCCAGCAAAAGGCCAGGAACCGTAAAAA
GGCCGCGTTGCTGGCGTTTTTCCATAGGCTCCGCCCCCCTGACGAGCATCACAAAAATCGACGCTCAAGT
CAGAGGTGGCGAAACCCGACAGGACTATAAAGATACCAGGCGTTTCCCCCTGGAAGCTCCCTCGTGCGCT
CTCCTGTTCCGACCCTGCCGCTTACCGGATACCTGTCCGCCTTTCTCCCTTCGGGAAGCGTGGCGCTTTC
TCATAGCTCACGCTGTAGGTATCTCAGTTCGGTGTAGGTCGTTCGCTCCAAGCTGGGCTGTGTGCACGAA
CCCCCCGTTCAGCCCGACCGCTGCGCCTTATCCGGTAACTATCGTCTTGAGTCCAACCCGGTAAGACACG
ACTTATCGCCACTGGCAGCAGCCACTGGTAACAGGATTAGCAGAGCGAGGTATGTAGGCGGTGCTACAGA
GTTCTTGAAGTGGTGGCCTAACTACGGCTACACTAGAAGAACAGTATTTGGTATCTGCGCTCTGCTGAAG
CCAGTTACCTTCGGAAAAAGAGTTGGTAGCTCTTGATCCGGCAAACAAACCACCGCTGGTAGCGGTGGTT
TTTTTGTTTGCAAGCAGCAGATTACGCGCAGAAAAAAAGGATCTCAAGAAGATCCTTTGATCTTTTCTAC
GGGGTCTGACGCTCAGTGGAACGAAAACTCACGTTAAGGGATTTTGGTCATGAGATTATCAAAAAGGATC
TTCACCTAGATCCTTTTAAATTAAAAATGAAGTTTTAAATCAATCTAAAGTATATATGAGTAAACTTGGT
CTGACAGTTACCAATGCTTAATCAGTGAGGCACCTATCTCAGCGATCTGTCTATTTCGTTCATCCATAGT
TGCCTGACTCCCCGTCGTGTAGATAACTACGATACGGGAGGGCTTACCATCTGGCCCCAGTGCTGCAATG
ATACCGCGAGACCCACGCTCACCGGCTCCAGATTTATCAGCAATAAACCAGCCAGCCGGAAGGGCCGAGC
GCAGAAGTGGTCCTGCAACTTTATCCGCCTCCATCCAGTCTATTAATTGTTGCCGGGAAGCTAGAGTAAG
TAGTTCGCCAGTTAATAGTTTGCGCAACGTTGTTGCCATTGCTACAGGCATCGTGGTGTCACGCTCGTCG
TTTGGTATGGCTTCATTCAGCTCCGGTTCCCAACGATCAAGGCGAGTTACATGATCCCCCATGTTGTGCA
AAAAAGCGGTTAGCTCCTTCGGTCCTCCGATCGTTGTCAGAAGTAAGTTGGCCGCAGTGTTATCACTCAT
GGTTATGGCAGCACTGCATAATTCTCTTACTGTCATGCCATCCGTAAGATGCTTTTCTGTGACTGGTGAG
TACTCAACCAAGTCATTCTGAGAATAGTGTATGCGGCGACCGAGTTGCTCTTGCCCGGCGTCAATACGGG
ATAATACCGCGCCACATAGCAGAACTTTAAAAGTGCTCATCATTGGAAAACGTTCTTCGGGGCGAAAACT
CTCAAGGATCTTACCGCTGTTGAGATCCAGTTCGATGTAACCCACTCGTGCACCCAACTGATCTTCAGCA
TCTTTTACTTTCACCAGCGTTTCTGGGTGAGCAAAAACAGGAAGGCAAAATGCCGCAAAAAAGGGAATAA
GGGCGACACGGAAATGTTGAATACTCATACTCTTCCTTTTTCAATATTATTGAAGCATTTATCAGGGTTA
TTGTCTCATGAGCGGATACATATTTGAATGTATTTAGAAAAATAAACAAATAGGGGTTCCGCGCACATTT
CCCCGAAAAGTGCCACCTGACGTC
